Addgene plasmid #19159: pCMV5 TBRI K to R
Depositing lab: Joan Massague. Depositing organization: Memorial Sloan-Kettering Cancer Center.
Backbone
  Vector backbone: pCMV5
  Backbone size w/o insert (bp): 4657
  Vector type: Mammalian Expression
Growth in bacteria
  Bacterial resistance: Ampicillin, 100 μg/mL
  Growth temperature: 37°C
  Growth strain: DH5alpha
  Copy number: High Copy
Gene/Insert
  Gene/Insert name: transforming growth factor, beta 1 (alt name: TGFB1)
  Species: H. sapiens (human)
  Insert size (bp): 1700
  Mutation: K420R mutation
  Entrez Gene: TGFBR1 (a.k.a. AAT5, ACVRLK4, ALK-5, ALK5, ESS1, LDS1, LDS1A, LDS2A, MSSE, SKR4, TBR-i, TBRI, TGFR-1, tbetaR-I)
  Cloning method: Restriction Enzyme; 5′ cloning site XbaI (not destroyed); 3′ cloning site BamHI (not destroyed)
  Sequencing primers: 5′ CMV Forward
Resource information
  A portion of this plasmid was derived from a plasmid made by: FWG
Terms and licenses: Academic/Nonprofit Terms; Industry Terms: Not Available to Industry
Depositor comments: See author map for cloning details.
How to cite: pCMV5 TBRI K to R was a gift from Joan Massague (Addgene plasmid # 19159 ; http://n2t.net/addgene:19159 ; RRID:Addgene_19159)
