[The description below was written by a language model from this plasmid's Addgene catalogue record.]
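Description:
pCMV5 TBRI K to R is a mammalian expression plasmid built on the pCMV5 backbone (about 4.7 kb without insert), carrying a roughly 1.7 kb human cDNA insert cloned between XbaI and BamHI sites, both of which are retained. It is maintained in E. coli as a high-copy plasmid under ampicillin selection. The record does not list the promoter explicitly, but the pCMV5 backbone name and the use of a CMV forward sequencing primer are consistent with expression driven by the cytomegalovirus immediate-early promoter, which gives strong constitutive transcription in transfected mammalian cells. No epitope tags, reporters or mammalian selection markers are recorded.

There is an inconsistency in the catalogue fields regarding the insert. The gene name field reads "transforming growth factor, beta 1" (TGFB1, the ligand), whereas the plasmid name (TBRI) and the linked Entrez gene entry point to TGFBR1, the TGF-β type I receptor, also known as ALK5. The insert is therefore most likely the type I receptor, a transmembrane serine/threonine kinase that is phosphorylated by the type II receptor on ligand binding and then relays the signal to downstream effectors. The insert carries a lysine-to-arginine substitution, recorded as K420R. The record does not state the functional consequence of this change. Lysine-to-arginine substitutions in kinases are often used to disrupt catalytic activity or to remove a modification site, but whether either applies here should be checked against the depositor's map and associated publication. The construct would typically be used for transient expression of the mutant receptor in cultured mammalian cells, for comparison with wild-type receptor in TGF-β signalling studies.
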