>Addgene plasmid #19159 | pCMV5 TBRI K to R | addgene partial sequence | sequence record 24504 | 19159 sequence with CMV-F
ACTCACTATAGGGAATTAACTTTCNGGTTTTTCAGTTCCTCNAGGCANCGTTTTTGCAAANGCCTAGGNC
TCCAAAAAAGCCTCCGTCACTACGTTCGTGGAATAGCTCAGAGGCCGAGGCGGCCTCGGCCTCTGCATAA
ATAAAAAAAATTANTCAGCCATGGGGCGGANAATGGGCGGAACTGGGCGGACTTAGGGGCGGGATGGGCG
GAGTTANGGGCGGGACTATGGTTGCTGACTAATTGANATGCATGCTTTGCATACTTCTGCCTGCTGGGGA
GCCTGGGGACTTTCCACACCTGNTTGCTGACTAATTGACATGCATGCTTTGNNTACTTCTGCCTGCTGGG
GAGCCTGGGGACTTTCCACACNCTAACTGACACANATTCCACANCCNANCTGGCCGCGTACCCAATTCNA
CANGCATCTACTGANTGGACCCAACGCATGATAGGACAGTGNCAANCAAGCAACTCAAATGTCCCACCGN
TTGGGCATGGCCAGGTAGCCTATGCTGTGTCTGGACGTCCTCCTGCTGGTATANTTATTTTAAAATCACA
ACGACANGGAAGGGANCAGTGNTTCACNCCTGTAATCCCAGCAATTTGGGANGCCAAGGTGGGTAGATCA
CCTGAGATTA
