>Addgene plasmid #19159 | pCMV5 TBRI K to R | addgene partial sequence | sequence record 24505 | hGH-PA-R 5'-CCAGCTTGGTTCCCAATAGA-3'
NNNNNNNNNNNNNNNCTTNNNNNTTGCCCCTTGCTCCATACCACCCCCCTCCACCCCATAATATTATAGA
AGGACACCTAGTCAGACAAAATGATGCAACTTAATTTTATTAGGACAAGGCTGGTGGGCACTGGAGTGGC
AACTTCCAGGGCCAGGAGAGGCACTGGGGAGGGGTCACAGGGATGCCACCCGGGATCCAGGCAAAGCTGT
AGAATTACATTTTGATGCCTTCCTGTTGACTGAGTTGCGATAATGTTTTCTTAATCCGCAATGCTGTAAG
CCTAGCTGCTCCATTGGCATACCAACATTCTCTCATAATTTTAGCCATTACTCTCAAGGCTTCACAGCTC
TGCCATCTGTTTGGGATATTTGGCCTTAACTTCTGTTCACAAACAACTTTTCTCATTTCTTCAACTGATG
GGTCAGAAGGTACAAGATCATAATAAGGCAGTTGGTAATCTTCATGAATTCCACCAATGGAACATCGTCG
AGCAATTTCCCAGAATACTAAGCCCATTGCATAGATGTCAGCACGTTTGAAGGATTCAAAATGTTTCATA
TTTATGGAATCATCGAGAACTTCAGGGGCCATGTACCTTTTTGTTCCCACTCTGTGGTTTGGAGCAATAT
CAATGGTATCTGTGGCTGAATCATGTCTTACTGCCAGTCCTAAGTCTGCAATACAGCAAGTTCCATTCTT
CTTTACCAAGATATTCTTTGATTTCAAATCTCTATGAGCAATGGCTGGCTTTCCTTGGGTACCAACAATC
TCCATGTGAAGATGGGNAAGANCGCTCGCCGNGGNNANANCAAGTTTTATNNATTNNNNNNNNNNNNNNN
NNNNNNNN
